Addgene plasmid #116542: pHAGE-PIK3CA-S629C
Purpose: Lentiviral expression of PIK3CA S629C
Depositing lab: Gordon Mills & Kenneth Scott. Depositing organization: Baylor College of Medicine. Publication: Systematic Functional Annotation of Somatic Mutations in Cancer. Ng PK, Li J, Jeong KJ, Shao S, Chen H, Tsang YH, Sengupta S, Wang Z, Bhavana VH, Tran R, Soewito S, Minussi DC, Moreno D, Kong K, Dogruluk T, Lu H, Gao J, Tokheim C, Zhou DC, Johnson AM, Zeng J, Ip CKM, Ju Z, Wester M, Yu S, Li Y, Vellano CP, Schultz N, Karchin R, Ding L, Lu Y, Cheung LWT, Chen K, Shaw KR, Meric-Bernstam F, Scott KL, Yi S, Sahni N, Liang H, Mills GB. Cancer Cell. 2018 Mar 12;33(3):450-462.e10. doi: 10.1016/j.ccell.2018.01.021. PubMed 29533785.
Backbone
  Vector backbone: pHAGE
  Vector type: Lentiviral
Growth in bacteria
  Bacterial resistance: Ampicillin, 100 μg/mL
  Growth temperature: 37°C
  Growth strain: Stbl3
  Copy number: High Copy
Gene/Insert
  Gene/Insert name: PIK3CA
  Species: H. sapiens (human)
  Mutation: S629C
  Entrez Gene: PIK3CA (a.k.a. CCM4, CLAPO, CLOVE, CWS5, HMH, MCAP, MCM, MCMTC, PI3K, PI3K-alpha, p110-alpha)
  Cloning method: Gateway Cloning
Terms and licenses: Academic/Nonprofit Terms; Industry Terms: Not Available to Industry
How to cite: pHAGE-PIK3CA-S629C was a gift from Gordon Mills & Kenneth Scott (Addgene plasmid # 116542 ; http://n2t.net/addgene:116542 ; RRID:Addgene_116542)
