[The description below was written by a language model from this plasmid's Addgene catalogue record and pLannotate feature annotations shown in this document.]
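Description:
pHAGE-PIK3CA-S629C is an HIV-1-based lentiviral expression plasmid of about 11.7 kb, built on the pHAGE backbone, that delivers a mutant human PIK3CA open reading frame into mammalian cells. It is propagated in E. coli through a high-copy ColE1/pUC-type origin and selected with ampicillin via the β-lactamase gene. The viral portion contains a truncated 5' LTR, the Ψ packaging signal with an adjoining gag fragment, the Rev response element for Rev-dependent nuclear export of the genomic RNA, the cPPT/CTS element, and a ΔU3 3' LTR that makes the integrated provirus self-inactivating. No packaging or envelope genes are annotated, so these functions would have to be supplied in trans to produce virus.

Between the LTRs, the strong constitutive EF-1α promoter drives the PIK3CA coding sequence, which encodes the p110α catalytic subunit of phosphoinositide 3-kinase and here carries the S629C substitution. The insert is flanked by attB1 and attB2 sites, consistent with its recorded introduction by Gateway cloning. Downstream lie short T3 and T7 promoter sequences, an attB4 fragment and a V5 epitope tag. The tag is separated from the end of the PIK3CA annotation by these elements, and the record does not indicate whether it is fused in frame to the protein. An EMCV IRES then allows translation of puromycin N-acetyltransferase from the same transcript, so transduced cells can be selected with puromycin, and a WPRE enhances transcript expression. Small lac, SV40 and nef fragments elsewhere are backbone remnants.

The plasmid was deposited in connection with a systematic functional annotation of somatic cancer mutations, and it serves for stable lentiviral expression of this PIK3CA variant.
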