Features (pLannotate 1.2.2; 30 found; start..end, strand, type, name):
    377..634     +  LTR            5' LTR (truncated): truncated 5' long terminal repeat (LTR) from HIV-1
    681..806     +  misc_feature   HIV-1 Ψ: packaging signal of human immunodeficiency virus type 1
    790..1128    +  CDS            HIV-1 gag (fragment): gag protein from human immunodeficiency virus 1; gag
   1303..1536    +  misc_feature   RRE: The Rev response element (RRE) of HIV-1 allows for Rev-dependent mRNA export from the nucleus to the cytoplasm.
   1913..2013    +  CDS            Rev (fragment): human immunodeficiency virus 1 (HIV-1) Rev protein; rev; enhances nuclear export of unspliced and incompletely spliced viral mRNAs
   2058..2175    +  misc_feature   cPPT/CTS: central polypurine tract and central termination sequence of HIV-1
   2223..3401    +  promoter       EF-1α promoter: strong constitutive promoter for human elongation factor EF-1α
   3422..3442    +  protein_bind   attB1: mutant version of attB; core recombination site for the Gateway® BP reaction BP Clonase™
   3448..6651    +  CDS            PIK3CA: PK3CA_HUMAN - Experimental evidence at protein level: Swiss-Prot protein existence level 1. Phosphoinositide-3-kinase (PI3K) phosphorylates phosphatidylinositol (PI) and its phosphorylated derivatives at position 3 of the inositol ring to produce 3-phosphoinositides (PubMed:15135396, PubMed:23936502, PubMed:28676499). Uses ATP and PtdIns(4,5)P2 (phosphatidylinositol 4,5-bisphosphate) to generate phosphatidylinositol 3,4,5-trisphosphate (PIP3) (PubMed:15135396, PubMed:28676499). PIP3 plays a key role by recruiting PH domain- containing proteins to the membrane, including AKT1 and PDPK1, activat
   6656..6680    -  protein_bind   attB2: mutant version of attB; recombination site for the Gateway® BP reaction BP Clonase™
   6688..6706    +  promoter       T3 promoter: promoter for bacteriophage T3 RNA polymerase
   6732..6750    -  promoter       T7 promoter: promoter for bacteriophage T7 RNA polymerase
   6756..6774    -  protein_bind   attB4 (fragment): mutant version of attB; core recombination site for the Gateway® BP reaction BP Clonase™
   6830..6871    +  CDS            V5 tag: epitope tag from simian virus 5
   6997..7459    +  misc_feature   IRES: internal ribosome entry site (IRES) of the encephalomyocarditis virus (EMCV)
   7473..8070    +  CDS            PuroR (fragment): puromycin N-acetyltransferase; pac from Streptomyces; confers resistance to puromycin
   8086..8674    +  misc_feature   WPRE: woodchuck hepatitis virus posttranscriptional regulatory element
   8682..8747    +  CDS            nef (fragment): NEF_HV1Z2 - Experimental evidence at protein level: Swiss-Prot protein existence level 1. Extracellular Nef protein targets CD4(+) T-lymphocytes for apoptosis by interacting with CXCR4 surface receptors. From Human immunodeficiency virus type 1 group M subtype D (isolate Z2/CDC-Z34) (HIV-1).
   8749..8982    +  LTR            3' LTR (ΔU3): self-inactivating 3' long terminal repeat (LTR) from HIV-1
   9187..9291    +  promoter       AmpR promoter: bla
   9292..10152   +  CDS            AmpR: β-lactamase; bla; confers resistance to ampicillin, carbenicillin, and related antibiotics
  10323..10911   +  rep_origin     ori: high-copy-number ColE1/pMB1/pBR322/pUC origin of replication
  11094..11148   +  CDS            lacI (fragment): lac repressor; lacI; The lac repressor binds to the lac operator to inhibit transcription in E. coli. This inhibition can be relieved by adding lactose or isopropyl-β-D-thiogalactopyranoside (IPTG).
  11154..11247   +  rep_origin     SV40 ori (fragment): SV40 origin of replication
  11272..11309   +  CDS            lacI (fragment): lac repressor; lacI; The lac repressor binds to the lac operator to inhibit transcription in E. coli. This inhibition can be relieved by adding lactose or isopropyl-β-D-thiogalactopyranoside (IPTG).
  11322..11343   +  protein_bind   CAP binding site: CAP binding activates transcription in the presence of cAMP. E. coli catabolite activator protein
  11358..11388   +  promoter       lac promoter: promoter for the E. coli lac operon
  11392..11414   +  protein_bind   lac operator (fragment): The lac repressor binds to the lac operator to inhibit transcription in E. coli. This inhibition can be relieved by adding lactose or isopropyl-β-D-thiogalactopyranoside (IPTG). lac repressor encoded by lacI
  11446..11529   +  polyA_signal   SV40 poly(A) signal (fragment): SV40 polyadenylation signal
  11696..329     +  CDS            nef (fragment) (across the origin): NEF_HV1BR - Experimental evidence at protein level: Swiss-Prot protein existence level 1. Extracellular Nef protein targets CD4(+) T-lymphocytes for apoptosis by interacting with CXCR4 surface receptors (PubMed:14990729). From Human immunodeficiency virus type 1 group M subtype B (isolate BRU/LAI) (HIV-1).
>Addgene plasmid #116542 | pHAGE-PIK3CA-S629C | addgene full sequence | sequence record 243080 | Addgene NGS Result
TGGAAGGGCTAATTCACTCCCAAAGAAGACAAGATATCCTTGATCTGTGGATCTACCACACACAAGGCTA
CTTCCCTGATTAGCAGAACTACACACCAGGGCCAGGGGTCAGATATCCACTGACCTTTGGATGGTGCTAC
AAGCTAGTACCAGTTGAGCCAGATAAGGTAGAAGAGGCCAATAAAGGAGAGAACACCAGCTTGTTACACC
CTGTGAGCCTGCATGGGATGGATGACCCGGAGAGAGAAGTGTTAGAGTGGAGGTTTGACAGCCGCCTAGC
ATTTCATCACGTGGCCCGAGAGCTGCATCCGGAGTACTTCAAGAACTGCTGATATCGAGCTTGCTACAAG
GGACTTTCCGCTGGGGACTTTCCAGGGAGGCGTGGCCTGGGCGGGACTGGGGAGTGGCGAGCCCTCAGAT
CCTGCATATAAGCAGCTGCTTTTTGCCTGTACTGGGTCTCTCTGGTTAGACCAGATCTGAGCCTGGGAGC
TCTCTGGCTAACTAGGGAACCCACTGCTTAAGCCTCAATAAAGCTTGCCTTGAGTGCTTCAAGTAGTGTG
TGCCCGTCTGTTGTGTGACTCTGGTAACTAGAGATCCCTCAGACCCTTTTAGTCAGTGTGGAAAATCTCT
AGCAGTGGCGCCCGAACAGGGACTTGAAAGCGAAAGGGAAACCAGAGGAGCTCTCTCGACGCAGGACTCG
GCTTGCTGAAGCGCGCACGGCAAGAGGCGAGGGGCGGCGACTGGTGAGTACGCCAAAAATTTTGACTAGC
GGAGGCTAGAAGGAGAGAGATGGGTGCGAGAGCGTCAGTATTAAGCGGGGGAGAATTAGATCGCGATGGG
AAAAAATTCGGTTAAGGCCAGGGGGAAAGAAAAAATATAAATTAAAACATATAGTATGGGCAAGCAGGGA
GCTAGAACGATTCGCAGTTAATCCTGGCCTGTTAGAAACATCAGAAGGCTGTAGACAAATACTGGGACAG
CTACAACCATCCCTTCAGACAGGATCAGAAGAACTTAGATCATTATATAATACAGTAGCAACCCTCTATT
GTGTGCATCAAAGGATAGAGATAAAAGACACCAAGGAAGCTTTAGACAAGATAGAGGAAGAGCAAAACAA
AAGTAAGACCACCGCACAGCAAGCGGCCGGCCGCTGATCTTCAGACCTGGAGGAGGAGATATGAGGGACA
ATTGGAGAAGTGAATTATATAAATATAAAGTAGTAAAAATTGAACCATTAGGAGTAGCACCCACCAAGGC
AAAGAGAAGAGTGGTGCAGAGAGAAAAAAGAGCAGTGGGAATAGGAGCTTTGTTCCTTGGGTTCTTGGGA
GCAGCAGGAAGCACTATGGGCGCAGCGTCAATGACGCTGACGGTACAGGCCAGACAATTATTGTCTGGTA
TAGTGCAGCAGCAGAACAATTTGCTGAGGGCTATTGAGGCGCAACAGCATCTGTTGCAACTCACAGTCTG
GGGCATCAAGCAGCTCCAGGCAAGAATCCTGGCTGTGGAAAGATACCTAAAGGATCAACAGCTCCTGGGG
ATTTGGGGTTGCTCTGGAAAACTCATTTGCACCACTGCTGTGCCTTGGAATGCTAGTTGGAGTAATAAAT
CTCTGGAACAGATTTGGAATCACACGACCTGGATGGAGTGGGACAGAGAAATTAACAATTACACAAGCTT
AATACACTCCTTAATTGAAGAATCGCAAAACCAGCAAGAAAAGAATGAACAAGAATTATTGGAATTAGAT
AAATGGGCAAGTTTGTGGAATTGGTTTAACATAACAAATTGGCTGTGGTATATAAAATTATTCATAATGA
TAGTAGGAGGCTTGGTAGGTTTAAGAATAGTTTTTGCTGTACTTTCTATAGTGAATAGAGTTAGGCAGGG
ATATTCACCATTATCGTTTCAGACCCACCTCCCAACCCCGAGGGGACCCGACAGGCCCGAAGGAATAGAA
GAAGAAGGTGGAGAGAGAGACAGAGACAGATCCATTCGATTAGTGAACGGATCTCGACGGTATCGCCGAA
TTCACAAATGGCAGTATTCATCCACAATTTTAAAAGAAAAGGGGGGATTGGGGGGTACAGTGCAGGGGAA
AGAATAGTAGACATAATAGCAACAGACATACAAACTAAAGAATTACAAAAACAAATTACAAAAATTCAAA
ATTTTCGGGTTTATTACAGGGACAGCAGAGATCCAGTTTGGACTAGTCGTGAGGCTCCGGTGCCCGTCAG
TGGGCAGAGCGCACATCGCCCACAGTCCCCGAGAAGTTGGGGGGAGGGGTCGGCAATTGAACCGGTGCCT
AGAGAAGGTGGCGCGGGGTAAACTGGGAAAGTGATGTCGTGTACTGGCTCCGCCTTTTTCCCGAGGGTGG
GGGAGAACCGTATATAAGTGCAGTAGTCGCCGTGAACGTTCTTTTTCGCAACGGGTTTGCCGCCAGAACA
CAGGTAAGTGCCGTGTGTGGTTCCCGCGGGCCTGGCCTCTTTACGGGTTATGGCCCTTGCGTGCCTTGAA
TTACTTCCACCTGGCTGCAGTACGTGATTCTTGATCCCGAGCTTCGGGTTGGAAGTGGGTGGGAGAGTTC
GAGGCCTTGCGCTTAAGGAGCCCCTTCGCCTCGTGCTTGAGTTGAGGCCTGGCCTGGGCGCTGGGGCCGC
CGCGTGCGAATCTGGTGGCACCTTCGCGCCTGTCTCGCTGCTTTCGATAAGTCTCTAGCCATTTAAAATT
TTTGATGACCTGCTGCGACGCTTTTTTTCTGGCAAGATAGTCTTGTAAATGCGGGCCAAGATCTGCACAC
TGGTATTTCGGTTTTTGGGGCCGCGGGCGGCGACGGGGCCCGTGCGTCCCAGCGCACATGTTCGGCGAGG
CGGGGCCTGCGAGCGCGGCCACCGAGAATCGGACGGGGGTAGTCTCAAGCTGGCCGGCCTGCTCTGGTGC
CTGGCCTCGCGCCGCCGTGTATCGCCCCGCCCTGGGCGGCAAGGCTGGCCCGGTCGGCACCAGTTGCGTG
AGCGGAAAGATGGCCGCTTCCCGGCCCTGCTGCAGGGAGCTCAAAATGGAGGACGCGGCGCTCGGGAGAG
CGGGCGGGTGAGTCACCCACACAAAGGAAAAGGGCCTTTCCGTCCTCAGCCGTCGCTTCATGTGACTCCA
CGGAGTACCGGGCGCCGTCCAGGCACCTCGATTAGTTCTCGAGCTTTTGGAGTACGTCGTCTTTAGGTTG
GGGGGAGGGGTTTTATGCGATGGAGTTTCCCCACACTGAGTGGGTGGAGACTGAAGTTAGGCCAGCTTGG
CACTTGATGTAATTCTCCTTGGAATTTGCCCTTTTTGAGTTTGGATCTTGGTTCATTCTCAAGCCTCAGA
CAGTGGTTCAAAGTTTTTTTCTTCCATTTCAGGTGTCGTGAAGCGGCCCTGCAGATATCAACAAGTTTGT
ACAAAAAAGCAGGCACCATGCCTCCAAGACCATCATCAGGTGAACTGTGGGGCATCCACTTGATGCCCCC
AAGAATCCTAGTAGAATGTTTACTACCAAATGGAATGATAGTGACTTTAGAATGCCTCCGTGAGGCTACA
TTAATAACCATAAAGCATGAACTATTTAAAGAAGCAAGAAAATACCCCCTCCATCAACTTCTTCAAGATG
AATCTTCTTACATTTTCGTAAGTGTTACTCAAGAAGCAGAAAGGGAAGAATTTTTTGATGAAACAAGACG
ACTTTGTGACCTTCGGCTTTTTCAACCCTTTTTAAAAGTAATTGAACCAGTAGGCAACCGTGAAGAAAAG
ATCCTCAATCGAGAAATTGGTTTTGCTATCGGCATGCCAGTGTGTGAATTTGATATGGTTAAAGATCCAG
AAGTACAGGACTTCCGAAGAAATATTCTGAACGTTTGTAAAGAAGCTGTGGATCTTAGGGACCTCAATTC
ACCTCATAGTAGAGCAATGTATGTCTATCCTCCAAATGTAGAATCTTCACCAGAATTGCCAAAGCACATA
TATAATAAATTAGATAAAGGGCAAATAATAGTGGTGATCTGGGTAATAGTTTCTCCAAATAATGACAAGC
AGAAGTATACTCTGAAAATCAACCATGACTGTGTACCAGAACAAGTAATTGCTGAAGCAATCAGGAAAAA
AACTCGAAGTATGTTGCTATCCTCTGAACAACTAAAACTCTGTGTTTTAGAATATCAGGGCAAGTATATT
TTAAAAGTGTGTGGATGTGATGAATACTTCCTAGAAAAATATCCTCTGAGTCAGTATAAGTATATAAGAA
GCTGTATAATGCTTGGGAGGATGCCCAATTTGATGTTGATGGCTAAAGAAAGCCTTTATTCTCAACTGCC
AATGGACTGTTTTACAATGCCATCTTATTCCAGACGCATTTCCACAGCTACACCATATATGAATGGAGAA
ACATCTACAAAATCCCTTTGGGTTATAAATAGTGCACTCAGAATAAAAATTCTTTGTGCAACCTACGTGA
ATGTAAATATTCGAGACATTGATAAGATCTATGTTCGAACAGGTATCTACCATGGAGGAGAACCCTTATG
TGACAATGTGAACACTCAAAGAGTACCTTGTTCCAATCCCAGGTGGAATGAATGGCTGAATTATGATATA
TACATTCCTGATCTTCCTCGTGCTGCTCGACTTTGCCTTTCCATTTGCTCTGTTAAAGGCCGAAAGGGTG
CTAAAGAGGAACACTGTCCATTGGCATGGGGAAATATAAACTTGTTTGATTACACAGACACTCTAGTATC
TGGAAAAATGGCTTTGAATCTTTGGCCAGTACCTCATGGATTAGAAGATTTGCTGAACCCTATTGGTGTT
ACTGGATCAAATCCAAATAAAGAAACTCCATGCTTAGAGTTGGAGTTTGACTGGTTCAGCAGTGTGGTAA
AGTTCCCAGATATGTCAGTGATTGAAGAGCATGCCAATTGGTCTGTATCCCGAGAAGCAGGATTTAGCTA
TTCCCACGCAGGACTGAGTAACAGACTAGCTAGAGACAATGAATTAAGGGAAAATGACAAAGAACAGCTC
AAAGCAATTTCTACACGAGATCCTCTCTCTGAAATCACTGAGCAGGAGAAAGATTTTCTATGGAGTCACA
GACACTATTGTGTAACTATCCCCGAAATTCTACCCAAATTGCTTCTGTCTGTTAAATGGAATTCTAGAGA
TGAAGTAGCCCAGATGTATTGCTTGGTAAAAGATTGGCCTCCAATCAAACCTGAACAGGCTATGGAACTT
CTGGACTGTAATTACCCAGATCCTATGGTTCGAGGTTTTGCTGTTCGGTGCTTGGAAAAATATTTAACAG
ATGACAAACTTTGTCAGTATTTAATTCAGCTAGTACAGGTCCTAAAATATGAACAATATTTGGATAACTT
GCTTGTGAGATTTTTACTGAAGAAAGCATTGACTAATCAAAGGATTGGGCACTTTTTCTTTTGGCATTTA
AAATCTGAGATGCACAATAAAACAGTTAGCCAGAGGTTTGGCCTGCTTTTGGAGTCCTATTGTCGTGCAT
GTGGGATGTATTTGAAGCACCTGAATAGGCAAGTCGAGGCAATGGAAAAGCTCATTAACTTAACTGACAT
TCTCAAACAGGAGAAGAAGGATGAAACACAAAAGGTACAGATGAAGTTTTTAGTTGAGCAAATGAGGCGA
CCAGATTTCATGGATGCTCTACAGGGCTTTCTGTCTCCTCTAAACCCTGCTCATCAACTAGGAAACCTCA
GGCTTGAAGAGTGTCGAATTATGTCCTCTGCAAAAAGGCCACTGTGGTTGAATTGGGAGAACCCAGACAT
CATGTCAGAGTTACTGTTTCAGAACAATGAGATCATCTTTAAAAATGGGGATGATTTACGGCAAGATATG
CTAACACTTCAAATTATTCGTATTATGGAAAATATCTGGCAAAATCAAGGTCTTGATCTTCGAATGTTAC
CTTATGGTTGTCTGTCAATCGGTGACTGTGTGGGACTTATTGAGGTGGTGCGAAATTCTCACACTATTAT
GCAAATTCAGTGCAAAGGCGGCTTGAAAGGTGCACTGCAGTTCAACAGCCACACACTACATCAGTGGCTC
AAAGACAAGAACAAAGGAGAAATATATGATGCAGCCATTGACCTGTTTACACGTTCATGTGCTGGATACT
GTGTAGCTACCTTCATTTTGGGAATTGGAGATCGTCACAATAGTAACATCATGGTGAAAGACGATGGACA
ACTGTTTCATATAGATTTTGGACACTTTTTGGATCACAAGAAGAAAAAATTTGGTTATAAACGAGAACGT
GTGCCATTTGTTTTGACACAGGATTTCTTAATAGTGATTAGTAAAGGAGCCCAAGAATGCACAAAGACAA
GAGAATTTGAGAGGTTTCAGGAGATGTGTTACAAGGCTTATCTAGCTATTCGACAGCATGCCAATCTCTT
CATAAATCTTTTCTCAATGATGCTTGGCTCTGGAATGCCAGAACTACAATCTTTTGATGACATTGCATAC
ATTCGAAAGACCCTAGCCTTAGATAAAACTGAGCAAGAGGCTTTGGAGTATTTCATGAAACAAATGAATG
ATGCACATCATGGTGGCTGGACAACAAAAATGGATTGGATCTTCCACACAATTAAACAGCATGCATTGAA
CTAGAACCCAGCTTTCTTGTACAAAGTGGTGATATCCAATTAACCCTCACTAAAGGGATAAGAAAGTGAA
ATGTAAATTGCCCTATAGTGAGTCGTATTACCACCCAACTTTTCTATACAAAGTGGTTGATATCCAGCAC
AGTGGCGGCCGCTCGAGTCTAGAGGGCCCGCGGTTCGAAGGTAAGCCTATCCCTAACCCTCTCCTCGGTC
TCGATTCTACGCGTACCGGTTAGTAATGAGATCCCTCCCCCCCCCCTAACGTTACTGGCCGAAGCCGCTT
GGAATAAGGCCGGTGTGCGTTTGTCTATATGTTATTTTCCACCATATTGCCGTCTTTTGGCAATGTGAGG
GCCCGGAAACCTGGCCCTGTCTTCTTGACGAGCATTCCTAGGGGTCTTTCCCCTCTCGCCAAAGGAATGC
AAGGTCTGTTGAATGTCGTGAAGGAAGCAGTTCCTCTGGAAGCTTCTTGAAGACAAACAACGTCTGTAGC
GACCCTTTGCAGGCAGCGGAACCCCCCACCTGGCGACAGGTGCCTCTGCGGCCAAAAGCCACGTGTATAA
GATACACCTGCAAAGGCGGCACAACCCCAGTGCCACGTTGTGAGTTGGATAGTTGTGGAAAGAGTCAAAT
GGCTCTCCTCAAGCGTATTCAACAAGGGGCTGAAGGATGCCCAGAAGGTACCCCATTGTATGGGATCTGA
TCTGGGGCCTCGGTGCACATGCTTTACATGTGTTTAGTCGAGGTTAAAAAAACGTCTAGGCCCCCCGAAC
CACGGGGACGTGGTTTTCCTTTGAAAAACACGATGATAATATGGCCACACATATGACCGAGTACAAGCCC
ACGGTGCGCCTCGCCACCCGCGACGACGTCCCCAGGGCCGTACGCACCCTCGCCGCCGCGTTCGCCGACT
ACCCCGCCACGCGCCACACCGTCGATCCGGACCGCCACATCGAGCGGGTCACCGAGCTGCAAGAACTCTT
CCTCACGCGCGTCGGGCTCGACATCGGCAAGGTGTGGGTCGCGGACGACGGCGCCGCGGTGGCGGTCTGG
ACCACGCCGGAGAGCGTCGAAGCGGGGGCGGTGTTCGCCGAGATCGGCCCGCGCATGGCCGAGTTGAGCG
GTTCCCGGCTGGCCGCGCAGCAACAGATGGAAGGCCTCCTGGCGCCGCACCGGCCCAAGGAGCCCGCGTG
GTTCCTGGCCACCGTCGGCGTCTCGCCCGACCACCAGGGCAAGGGTCTGGGCAGCGCCGTCGTGCTCCCC
GGAGTGGAGGCGGCCGAGCGCGCCGGGGTGCCCGCCTTCCTGGAGACCTCCGCGCCCCGCAACCTCCCCT
TCTACGAGCGGCTCGGCTTCACCGTCACCGCCGACGTCGAGGTGCCCGAAGGACCGCGCACCTGGTGCAT
GACCCGCAAGCCCGGTGCCTAAATCGATAGATCCTAATCAACCTCTGGATTACAAAATTTGTGAAAGATT
GACTGGTATTCTTAACTATGTTGCTCCTTTTACGCTATGTGGATACGCTGCTTTAATGCCTTTGTATCAT
GCTATTGCTTCCCGTATGGCTTTCATTTTCTCCTCCTTGTATAAATCCTGGTTGCTGTCTCTTTATGAGG
AGTTGTGGCCCGTTGTCAGGCAACGTGGCGTGGTGTGCACTGTGTTTGCTGACGCAACCCCCACTGGTTG
GGGCATTGCCACCACCTGTCAGCTCCTTTCCGGGACTTTCGCTTTCCCCCTCCCTATTGCCACGGCGGAA
CTCATCGCCGCCTGCCTTGCCCGCTGCTGGACAGGGGCTCGGCTGTTGGGCACTGACAATTCCGTGGTGT
TGTCGGGGAAATCATCGTCCTTTCCTTGGCTGCTCGCCTGTGTTGCCACCTGGATTCTGCGCGGGACGTC
CTTCTGCTACGTCCCTTCGGCCCTCAATCCAGCGGACCTTCCTTCCCGCGGCCTGCTGCCGGCTCTGCGG
CCTCTTCCGCGTCTTCGCCTTCGCCCTCAGACGAGTCGGATCTCCCTTTGGGCCGCCTCCCCGCCTGAGA
TCCTTTAAGACCAATGACTTACAAGGCAGCTGTAGATCTTAGCCACTTTTTAAAAGAAAAGGGGGGACTG
GAAGGGCTAATTCACTCCCAACGAAGACAAGATCTGCTTTTTGCTTGTACTGGGTCTCTCTGGTTAGACC
AGATCTGAGCCTGGGAGCTCTCTGGCTAACTAGGGAACCCACTGCTTAAGCCTCAATAAAGCTTGCCTTG
AGTGCTTCAAGTAGTGTGTGCCCGTCTGTTGTGTGACTCTGGTAACTAGAGATCCCTCAGACCCTTTTAG
TCAGTGTGGAAAATCTCTAGCAGTAGTAGTTCATGTCATCTTATTATTCAGTATTTATAACTTGCAAAGA
AATGAATATCAGAGAGTGAGAGGCCCGGGTTAATTAAGGAAAGGGCTAGATCATTCTTGAAGACGAAAGG
GCCTCGTGATACGCCTATTTTTATAGGTTAATGTCATGATAATAATGGTTTCTTAGACGTCAGGTGGCAC
TTTTCGGGGAAATGTGCGCGGAACCCCTATTTGTTTATTTTTCTAAATACATTCAAATATGTATCCGCTC
ATGAGACAATAACCCTGATAAATGCTTCAATAATATTGAAAAAGGAAGAGTATGAGTATTCAACATTTCC
GTGTCGCCCTTATTCCCTTTTTTGCGGCATTTTGCCTTCCTGTTTTTGCTCACCCAGAAACGCTGGTGAA
AGTAAAAGATGCTGAAGATCAGTTGGGTGCACGAGTGGGTTACATCGAACTGGATCTCAACAGCGGTAAG
ATCCTTGAGAGTTTTCGCCCCGAAGAACGTTTTCCAATGATGAGCACTTTTAAAGTTCTGCTATGTGGCG
CGGTATTATCCCGTGTTGACGCCGGGCAAGAGCAACTCGGTCGCCGCATACACTATTCTCAGAATGACTT
GGTTGAGTACTCACCAGTCACAGAAAAGCATCTTACGGATGGCATGACAGTAAGAGAATTATGCAGTGCT
GCCATAACCATGAGTGATAACACTGCGGCCAACTTACTTCTGACAACGATCGGAGGACCGAAGGAGCTAA
CCGCTTTTTTGCACAACATGGGGGATCATGTAACTCGCCTTGATCGTTGGGAACCGGAGCTGAATGAAGC
CATACCAAACGACGAGCGTGACACCACGATGCCTGTAGCAATGGCAACAACGTTGCGCAAACTATTAACT
GGCGAACTACTTACTCTAGCTTCCCGGCAACAATTAATAGACTGGATGGAGGCGGATAAAGTTGCAGGAC
CACTTCTGCGCTCGGCCCTTCCGGCTGGCTGGTTTATTGCTGATAAATCTGGAGCCGGTGAGCGTGGGTC
TCGCGGTATCATTGCAGCACTGGGGCCAGATGGTAAGCCCTCCCGTATCGTAGTTATCTACACGACGGGG
AGTCAGGCAACTATGGATGAACGAAATAGACAGATCGCTGAGATAGGTGCCTCACTGATTAAGCATTGGT
AACTGTCAGACCAAGTTTACTCATATATACTTTAGATTGATTTAAAACTTCATTTTTAATTTAAAAGGAT
CTAGGTGAAGATCCTTTTTGATAATCTCATGACCAAAATCCCTTAACGTGAGTTTTCGTTCCACTGAGCG
TCAGACCCCGTAGAAAAGATCAAAGGATCTTCTTGAGATCCTTTTTTTCTGCGCGTAATCTGCTGCTTGC
AAACAAAAAAACCACCGCTACCAGCGGTGGTTTGTTTGCCGGATCAAGAGCTACCAACTCTTTTTCCGAA
GGTAACTGGCTTCAGCAGAGCGCAGATACCAAATACTGTTCTTCTAGTGTAGCCGTAGTTAGGCCACCAC
TTCAAGAACTCTGTAGCACCGCCTACATACCTCGCTCTGCTAATCCTGTTACCAGTGGCTGCTGCCAGTG
GCGATAAGTCGTGTCTTACCGGGTTGGACTCAAGACGATAGTTACCGGATAAGGCGCAGCGGTCGGGCTG
AACGGGGGGTTCGTGCACACAGCCCAGCTTGGAGCGAACGACCTACACCGAACTGAGATACCTACAGCGT
GAGCTATGAGAAAGCGCCACGCTTCCCGAAGGGAGAAAGGCGGACAGGTATCCGGTAAGCGGCAGGGTCG
GAACAGGAGAGCGCACGAGGGAGCTTCCAGGGGGAAACGCCTGGTATCTTTATAGTCCTGTCGGGTTTCG
CCACCTCTGACTTGAGCGTCGATTTTTGTGATGCTCGTCAGGGGGGCGGAGCCTATGGAAAAACGCCAGC
AACGCGGCCTTTTTACGGTTCCTGGCCTTTTGCTGGCCTTTTGCTCACATGTTCTTTCCTGCGTTATCCC
CTGATTCTGTGGATAACCGTATTACCGCCTTTGAGTGAGCTGATACCGCTCGCCGCAGCCGAACGACCGA
GCGCAGCGAGTCAGTGAGCGAGGAAGCGGAAGAGCGCCCAATACGCAAACCGCCTCTCCCCGCGCGTTGG
CCGATTCATTAATGCAGCAAGCTCATGGCTGACTAATTTTTTTTATTTATGCAGAGGCCGAGGCCGCCTC
GGCCTCTGAGCTATTCCAGAAGTAGTGAGGAGGCTTTTTTGGAGGCCTAGGCTTTTGCAAAAAGCTCCCC
GTGGCACGACAGGTTTCCCGACTGGAAAGCGGGCAGTGAGCGCAACGCAATTAATGTGAGTTAGCTCACT
CATTAGGCACCCCAGGCTTTACACTTTATGCTTCCGGCTCGTATGTTGTGTGGAATTGTGAGCGGATAAC
AATTTCACACAGGAAACAGCTATGACATGATTACGAATTTCACAAATAAAGCATTTTTTTCACTGCATTC
TAGTTGTGGTTTGTCCAAACTCATCAATGTATCTTATCATGTCTGGATCAACTGGATAACTCAAGCTAAC
CAAAATCATCCCAAACTTCCCACCCCATACCCTATTACCACTGCCAATTACCTGTGGTTTCATTTACTCT
AAACCTGTGATTCCTCTGAATTATTTTCATTTTAAAGAAATTGTATTTGTTAAATATGTACTACAAACTT
AGTAGT
