>Addgene plasmid #116542 | pHAGE-PIK3CA-S629C | depositor partial sequence | sequence record 219416 | insert
ATGCCTCCACGACCATCATCAGGTGAACTGTGGGGCATCCACTTGATGCCCCCAAGAATCCTAGTAGAAT
GTTTACTACCAAATGGAATGATAGTGACTTTAGAATGCCTCCGTGAGGCTACATTAATAACCATAAAGCA
TGAACTATTTAAAGAAGCAAGAAAATACCCCCTCCATCAACTTCTTCAAGATGAATCTTCTTACATTTTC
GTAAGTGTTACTCAAGAAGCAGAAAGGGAAGAATTTTTTGATGAAACAAGACGACTTTGTGACCTTCGGC
TTTTTCAACCCTTTTTAAAAGTAATTGAACCAGTAGGCAACCGTGAAGAAAAGATCCTCAATCGAGAAAT
TGGTTTTGCTATCGGCATGCCAGTGTGTGAATTTGATATGGTTAAAGATCCAGAAGTACAGGACTTCCGA
AGAAATATTCTGAACGTTTGTAAAGAAGCTGTGGATCTTAGGGACCTCAATTCACCTCATAGTAGAGCAA
TGTATGTCTATCCTCCAAATGTAGAATCTTCACCAGAATTGCCAAAGCACATATATAATAAATTAGATAA
AGGGCAAATAATAGTGGTGATCTGGGTAATAGTTTCTCCAAATAATGACAAGCAGAAGTATACTCTGAAA
ATCAACCATGACTGTGTACCAGAACAAGTAATTGCTGAAGCAATCAGGAAAAAAACTCGAAGTATGTTGC
TATCCTCTGAACAACTAAAACTCTGTGTTTTAGAATATCAGGGCAAGTATATTTTAAAAGTGTGTGGATG
TGATGAATACTTCCTAGAAAAATATCCTCTGAGTCAGTATAAGTATATAAGAAGCTGTATAATGCTTGGG
AGGATGCCCAATTTGATGTTGATGGCTAAAGAAAGCCTTTATTCTCAACTGCCAATGGACTGTTTTACAA
TGCCATCTTATTCCAGACGCATTTCCACAGCTACACCATATATGAATGGAGAAACATCTACAAAATCCCT
TTGGGTTATAAATAGTGCACTCAGAATAAAAATTCTTTGTGCAACCTACGTGAATGTAAATATTCGAGAC
ATTGATAAGATCTATGTTCGAACAGGTATCTACCATGGAGGAGAACCCTTATGTGACAATGTGAACACTC
AAAGAGTACCTTGTTCCAATCCCAGGTGGAATGAATGGCTGAATTATGATATATACATTCCTGATCTTCC
TCGTGCTGCTCGACTTTGCCTTTCCATTTGCTCTGTTAAAGGCCGAAAGGGTGCTAAAGAGGAACACTGT
CCATTGGCATGGGGAAATATAAACTTGTTTGATTACACAGACACTCTAGTATCTGGAAAAATGGCTTTGA
ATCTTTGGCCAGTACCTCATGGATTAGAAGATTTGCTGAACCCTATTGGTGTTACTGGATCAAATCCAAA
TAAAGAAACTCCATGCTTAGAGTTGGAGTTTGACTGGTTCAGCAGTGTGGTAAAGTTCCCAGATATGTCA
GTGATTGAAGAGCATGCCAATTGGTCTGTATCCCGAGAAGCAGGATTTAGCTATTCCCACGCAGGACTGA
GTAACAGACTAGCTAGAGACAATGAATTAAGGGAAAATGACAAAGAACAGCTCAAAGCAATTTCTACACG
AGATCCTCTCTCTGAAATCACTGAGCAGGAGAAAGATTTTCTATGGAGTCACAGACACTATTGTGTAACT
ATCCCCGAAATTCTACCCAAATTGCTTCTGTCTGTTAAATGGAATTCTAGAGATGAAGTAGCCCAGATGT
ATTGCTTGGTAAAAGATTGGCCTCCAATCAAACCTGAACAGGCTATGGAACTTCTGGACTGTAATTACCC
AGATCCTATGGTTCGAGGTTTTGCTGTTCGGTGCTTGGAAAAATATTTAACAGATGACAAACTTTGTCAG
TATTTAATTCAGCTAGTACAGGTCCTAAAATATGAACAATATTTGGATAACTTGCTTGTGAGATTTTTAC
TGAAGAAAGCATTGACTAATCAAAGGATTGGGCACTTTTTCTTTTGGCATTTAAAATCTGAGATGCACAA
TAAAACAGTTAGCCAGAGGTTTGGCCTGCTTTTGGAGTCCTATTGTCGTGCATGTGGGATGTATTTGAAG
CACCTGAATAGGCAAGTCGAGGCAATGGAAAAGCTCATTAACTTAACTGACATTCTCAAACAGGAGAAGA
AGGATGAAACACAAAAGGTACAGATGAAGTTTTTAGTTGAGCAAATGAGGCGACCAGATTTCATGGATGC
TCTACAGGGCTTTCTGTCTCCTCTAAACCCTGCTCATCAACTAGGAAACCTCAGGCTTGAAGAGTGTCGA
ATTATGTCCTCTGCAAAAAGGCCACTGTGGTTGAATTGGGAGAACCCAGACATCATGTCAGAGTTACTGT
TTCAGAACAATGAGATCATCTTTAAAAATGGGGATGATTTACGGCAAGATATGCTAACACTTCAAATTAT
TCGTATTATGGAAAATATCTGGCAAAATCAAGGTCTTGATCTTCGAATGTTACCTTATGGTTGTCTGTCA
ATCGGTGACTGTGTGGGACTTATTGAGGTGGTGCGAAATTCTCACACTATTATGCAAATTCAGTGCAAAG
GCGGCTTGAAAGGTGCACTGCAGTTCAACAGCCACACACTACATCAGTGGCTCAAAGACAAGAACAAAGG
AGAAATATATGATGCAGCCATTGACCTGTTTACACGTTCATGTGCTGGATACTGTGTAGCTACCTTCATT
TTGGGAATTGGAGATCGTCACAATAGTAACATCATGGTGAAAGACGATGGACAACTGTTTCATATAGATT
TTGGACACTTTTTGGATCACAAGAAGAAAAAATTTGGTTATAAACGAGAACGTGTGCCATTTGTTTTGAC
ACAGGATTTCTTAATAGTGATTAGTAAAGGAGCCCAAGAATGCACAAAGACAAGAGAATTTGAGAGGTTT
CAGGAGATGTGTTACAAGGCTTATCTAGCTATTCGACAGCATGCCAATCTCTTCATAAATCTTTTCTCAA
TGATGCTTGGCTCTGGAATGCCAGAACTACAATCTTTTGATGACATTGCATACATTCGAAAGACCCTAGC
CTTAGATAAAACTGAGCAAGAGGCTTTGGAGTATTTCATGAAACAAATGAATGATGCACATCATGGTGGC
TGGACAACAAAAATGGATTGGATCTTCCACACAATTAAACAGCATGCATTGAACTGA
